>Addgene plasmid #170453 | pSynapsin_NLS_GFP_P2A_His6_GluA2 | depositor full sequence | sequence record 330496 | pSynapsin_NLS_GFP_P2A_His6_GluA2 sequence 11950 bps
TACAATCTGCTCTGATGCCGCATAGTTAAGCCAGTATCTGCTCCCTGCTTGTGTGTTGGAGGTCGCTGAG
TAGTGCGCGAGCAAAATTTAAGCTACAACAAGGCAAGGCTTGACCGACAATTGCATGAAGAATCTGCTTA
GGGTTAGGCGTTTTGCGCTGCTTCGCGATGTACGGGCCAGATATACGCGTTGACATTGATTATTGACTAG
TTATTAATAGTAATCAATTACGGGGTCATTAGTTCATAGCCCATATATGGAGTTCCGCGTTACATAACTT
ACGGTAAATGGCCCGCCTGGCTGACCGCCCAACGACCCCCGCCCATTGACGTCAATAATGACGTATGTTC
CCATAGTAACGCCAATAGGGACTTTCCATTGACGTCAATGGGTGGAGTATTTACGGTAAACTGCCCACTT
GGCAGTACATCAAGTGTATCATATGCCAAGTACGCCCCCTATTGACGTCAATGACGGTAAATGGCCCGCC
TGGCATTATGCCCAGTACATGACCTTATGGGACTTTCCTACTTGGCAGTACATCTACGTATTAGTCATCG
CTATTACCATGGTGATGCGGTTTTGGCAGTACATCAATGGGCGTGGATAGCGGTTTGACTCACGGGGATT
TCCAAGTCTCCACCCCATTGACGTCAATGGGAGTTTGTTTTGGCACCAAAATCAACGGGACTTTCCAAAA
TGTCGTAACAACTCCGCCCCATTGACGCAAATGGGCGGTAGGCGTGTACGGTGGGAGGTCTATATAAGCA
GCGCGTTTTGCCTGTACTGGGTCTCTCTGGTTAGACCAGATCTGAGCCTGGGAGCTCTCTGGCTAACTAG
GGAACCCACTGCTTAAGCCTCAATAAAGCTTGCCTTGAGTGCTTCAAGTAGTGTGTGCCCGTCTGTTGTG
TGACTCTGGTAACTAGAGATCCCTCAGACCCTTTTAGTCAGTGTGGAAAATCTCTAGCAGTGGCGCCCGA
ACAGGGACTTGAAAGCGAAAGGGAAACCAGAGGAGCTCTCTCGACGCAGGACTCGGCTTGCTGAAGCGCG
CACGGCAAGAGGCGAGGGGCGGCGACTGGTGAGTACGCCAAAAATTTTGACTAGCGGAGGCTAGAAGGAG
AGAGATGGGTGCGAGAGCGTCAGTATTAAGCGGGGGAGAATTAGATCGCGATGGGAAAAAATTCGGTTAA
GGCCAGGGGGAAAGAAAAAATATAAATTAAAACATATAGTATGGGCAAGCAGGGAGCTAGAACGATTCGC
AGTTAATCCTGGCCTGTTAGAAACATCAGAAGGCTGTAGACAAATACTGGGACAGCTACAACCATCCCTT
CAGACAGGATCAGAAGAACTTAGATCATTATATAATACAGTAGCAACCCTCTATTGTGTGCATCAAAGGA
TAGAGATAAAAGACACCAAGGAAGCTTTAGACAAGATAGAGGAAGAGCAAAACAAAAGTAAGACCACCGC
ACAGCAAGCGGCCGCTGATCTTCAGACCTGGAGGAGGAGATATGAGGGACAATTGGAGAAGTGAATTATA
TAAATATAAAGTAGTAAAAATTGAACCATTAGGAGTAGCACCCACCAAGGCAAAGAGAAGAGTGGTGCAG
AGAGAAAAAAGAGCAGTGGGAATAGGAGCTTTGTTCCTTGGGTTCTTGGGAGCAGCAGGAAGCACTATGG
GCGCAGCGTCAATGACGCTGACGGTACAGGCCAGACAATTATTGTCTGGTATAGTGCAGCAGCAGAACAA
TTTGCTGAGGGCTATTGAGGCGCAACAGCATCTGTTGCAACTCACAGTCTGGGGCATCAAGCAGCTCCAG
GCAAGAATCCTGGCTGTGGAAAGATACCTAAAGGATCAACAGCTCCTGGGGATTTGGGGTTGCTCTGGAA
AACTCATTTGCACCACTGCTGTGCCTTGGAATGCTAGTTGGAGTAATAAATCTCTGGAACAGATTTGGAA
TCACACGACCTGGATGGAGTGGGACAGAGAAATTAACAATTACACAAGCTTAATACACTCCTTAATTGAA
GAATCGCAAAACCAGCAAGAAAAGAATGAACAAGAATTATTGGAATTAGATAAATGGGCAAGTTTGTGGA
ATTGGTTTAACATAACAAATTGGCTGTGGTATATAAAATTATTCATAATGATAGTAGGAGGCTTGGTAGG
TTTAAGAATAGTTTTTGCTGTACTTTCTATAGTGAATAGAGTTAGGCAGGGATATTCACCATTATCGTTT
CAGACCCACCTCCCAACCCCGAGGGGACCCGACAGGCCCGAAGGAATAGAAGAAGAAGGTGGAGAGAGAG
ACAGAGACAGATCCATTCGATTAGTGAACGGATCGGCACTGCGTGCGCCAATTCTGCAGACAAATGGCAG
TATTCATCCACAATTTTAAAAGAAAAGGGGGGATTGGGGGGTACAGTGCAGGGGAAAGAATAGTAGACAT
AATAGCAACAGACATACAAACTAAAGAATTACAAAAACAAATTACAAAAATTCAAAATTTTCGGGTTTAT
TACAGGGACAGCAGAGATCCAGTTTGGTTAATCGCATGCTAGAGAGGGCCCTGCGTATGAGTGCAAGTGG
GTTTTAGGACCAGGATGAGGCGGGGTGGGGGTGCCTACCTGACGACCGACCCCGACCCACTGGACAAGCA
CCCAACCCCCATTCCCCAAATTGCGCATCCCCTATCAGAGAGGGGGAGGGGAAACAGGATGCGGCGAGGC
GCGTGCGCACTGCCAGCTTCAGCACCGCGGACAGTGCCTTCGCCCCCGCCTGGCGGCGCGCGCCACCGCC
GCCTCAGCACTGAAGGCGCGCTGACGTCACTCGCCGGTCCCCCGCAAACTCCCCTTCCCGGCCACCTTGG
TCGCGTCCGCGCCGCCGCCGGCCCAGCCGGACCGCACCACGCGAGGCGCGAGATAGGGGGGCACGGGCGC
GACCATCTGCGCTGCGGCGCCGGCGACTCAGCGCTGCCTCAGTCTGCGGTGGGCAGCGGAGGAGTCGTGT
CGTGCCTGAGAGCGCAGTCGGATCCGCCACCATGGCTCCAAAAAAGAAGAGAAAGGTAGATCCAAAAAAG
AAGAGAAAGGTAGATCCAAAAAAGAAGAGAAAGGTAATGGTGAGCAAGGGCGAGGAGCTGTTCACCGGGG
TGGTGCCCATCCTGGTCGAGCTGGACGGCGACGTAAACGGCCACAAGTTCAGCGTGTCCGGCGAGGGCGA
GGGCGATGCCACCTACGGCAAGCTGACCCTGAAGTTCATCTGCACCACCGGCAAGCTGCCCGTGCCCTGG
CCCACCCTCGTGACCACCCTGACCTACGGCGTGCAGTGCTTCAGCCGCTACCCCGACCACATGAAGCAGC
ACGACTTCTTCAAGTCCGCCATGCCCGAAGGCTACGTCCAGGAGCGCACCATCTTCTTCAAGGACGACGG
CAACTACAAGACCCGCGCCGAGGTGAAGTTCGAGGGCGACACCCTGGTGAACCGCATCGAGCTGAAGGGC
ATCGACTTCAAGGAGGACGGCAACATCCTGGGGCACAAGCTGGAGTACAACTACAACAGCCACAACGTCT
ATATCATGGCCGACAAGCAGAAGAACGGCATCAAGGTGAACTTCAAGATCCGCCACAACATCGAGGACGG
CAGCGTGCAGCTCGCCGACCACTACCAGCAGAACACCCCCATCGGCGACGGCCCCGTGCTGCTGCCCGAC
AACCACTACCTGAGCACCCAGTCCGCCCTGAGCAAAGACCCCAACGAGAAGCGCGATCACATGGTCCTGC
TGGAGTTCGTGACCGCCGCCGGGATCACTCTCGGCATGGACGAGCTGTACAAGGGATCCGGAGCTACTAA
CTTCAGCCTGCTGAAGCAAGCAGGAGATGTTGAAGAAAACCCCGGGCCTGCTAGCATGCAAAAGATTATG
CATATTTCTGTCCTCCTTTCTCCTGTTTTATGGGGACTGATTTTTGGTGTCTCTTCTATGCATCATCACC
ATCACCACAACAGCATACAGATAGGAGGCCTATTTCCAAGGGGCGCTGATCAAGAATACAGTGCATTTCG
GGTAGGGATGGTTCAGTTTTCCACTTCGGAGTTCAGACTGACACCCCATATCGACAATTTGGAGGTAGCC
AACAGTTTCGCAGTCACCAATGCTTTCTGCTCCCAGTTTTCAAGAGGAGTCTACGCAATTTTTGGATTTT
ATGACAAGAAGTCTGTAAATACCATCACATCATTCTGTGGGACACTCCATGTGTCCTTCATCACACCTAG
CTTCCCAACAGATGGCACACATCCATTTGTCATCCAGATGCGACCTGACCTCAAAGGAGCACTCCTTAGC
TTGATTGAGTACTACCAATGGGACAAGTTCGCATACCTCTATGACAGTGACAGAGGCTTATCAACACTGC
AAGCTGTTCTGGATTCTGCTGCAGAGAAGAAGTGGCAGGTGACTGCTATCAATGTGGGGAACATCAACAA
TGACAAGAAAGATGAGACCTACAGATCGCTCTTTCAAGATCTGGAGTTAAAAAAAGAACGGCGTGTAATC
CTGGACTGTGAAAGGGATAAAGTAAATGACATTGTGGACCAGGTTATTACCATTGGAAAACATGTTAAAG
GGTACCATTATATCATTGCAAATCTGGGATTCACTGATGGGGACCTGCTGAAAATTCAGTTTGGAGGAGC
AAATGTCTCTGGATTTCAGATTGTAGACTACGATGATTCCCTGGTGTCTAAATTTATAGAAAGATGGTCA
ACACTGGAAGAGAAAGAATACCCTGGAGCACACACAGCGACAATTAAGTATACTTCGGCCCTGACGTATG
ATGCTGTCCAAGTGATGACTGAAGCATTCCGTAACCTTCGGAAGCAGAGGATTGAAATATCCCGGAGAGG
AAATGCAGGGGATTGTTTGGCCAACCCAGCTGTGCCCTGGGGACAAGGGGTCGAAATAGAAAGGGCCCTC
AAGCAGGTTCAAGTTGAAGGCCTCTCTGGAAATATAAAGTTTGACCAGAATGGAAAACGAATAAACTACA
CAATTAACATCATGGAGCTCAAAACAAATGGACCCCGGAAGATTGGGTACTGGAGTGAAGTGGATAAAAT
GGTTGTCACCCTAACTGAGCTCCCATCAGGAAATGACACGTCTGGGCTTGAAAACAAGACTGTGGTGGTC
ACCACAATATTGGAATCTCCATATGTTATGATGAAGAAAAATCATGAAATGCTTGAAGGGAATGAGCGTT
ACGAGGGCTACTGTGTTGACTTAGCTGCAGAAATTGCCAAACACTGTGGGTTCAAGTACAAGCTGACTAT
TGTTGGGGATGGCAAGTATGGGGCCAGGGATGCCGACACCAAAATTTGGAATGGTATGGTTGGAGAGCTT
GTCTACGGGAAAGCTGACATTGCAATTGCTCCATTAACTATCACTCTCGTGAGAGAAGAGGTGATTGACT
TCTCCAAGCCCTTCATGAGTCTTGGAATCTCTATCATGATCAAGAAGCCTCAGAAGTCCAAACCAGGAGT
GTTTTCCTTTCTTGATCCTTTAGCCTATGAGATCTGGATGTGCATTGTGTTTGCCTACATTGGGGTCAGT
GTAGTTTTATTCCTGGTCAGCAGATTTAGCCCCTACGAGTGGCACACTGAGGAATTTGAAGATGGAAGAG
AAACACAAAGTAGTGAATCAACTAATGAATTTGGGATTTTTAATAGTCTCTGGTTTTCCTTGGGTGCCTT
TATGCGGCAAGGATGCGATATTTCGCCAAGATCCCTCTCTGGGCGCATTGTTGGAGGTGTGTGGTGGTTC
TTTACCCTGATCATAATCTCCTCCTACACGGCTAACTTAGCTGCCTTCCTGACTGTAGAGAGGATGGTGT
CTCCCATCGAAAGTGCTGAGGATCTGTCTAAGCAAACAGAAATTGCTTATGGAACATTAGACTCTGGCTC
CACTAAAGAGTTTTTCAGGAGATCTAAAATCGCAGTGTTTGATAAAATGTGGACTTATATGAGGAGTGCA
GAGCCCTCTGTGTTTGTGAGGACTACCGCAGAAGGAGTAGCCAGAGTCCGGAAATCCAAAGGAAAGTATG
CCTACTTGCTGGAGTCCACAATGAACGAGTACATCGAGCAGAGGAAGCCTTGTGACACCATGAAAGTGGG
AGGAAACTTGGATTCCAAAGGCTACGGCATCGCCACACCTAAAGGATCCTCATTAGGAACCCCAGTAAAT
CTTGCAGTATTGAAACTCAGTGAGCAAGGCGTCTTAGACAAGCTGAAAAACAAATGGTGGTACGATAAAG
GTGAATGTGGAGCCAAGGACTCGGGAAGTAAGGAAAAGACCAGTGCCCTCAGTCTGAGCAACGTTGCTGG
AGTATTCTACATCCTTGTCGGGGGCCTTGGTTTGGCAATGCTGGTGGCTTTGATTGAGTTCTGTTACAAG
TCAAGGGCCGAGGCGAAACGAATGAAGGTGGCAAAGAATCCACAGAATATTAACCCATCTTCCTCGCAGA
ATTCCCAGAATTTTGCAACTTATAAGGAAGGTTACAACGTATATGGCATCGAGAGTGTTAAAATTTAGGG
CGCGCCTTCGAATTAATTAAGGCCGCGACTCTAGAGAATTCGATATCAAGCTTATCGATAATCAACCTCT
GGATTACAAAATTTGTGAAAGATTGACTGGTATTCTTAACTATGTTGCTCCTTTTACGCTATGTGGATAC
GCTGCTTTAATGCCTTTGTATCATGCTATTGCTTCCCGTATGGCTTTCATTTTCTCCTCCTTGTATAAAT
CCTGGTTGCTGTCTCTTTATGAGGAGTTGTGGCCCGTTGTCAGGCAACGTGGCGTGGTGTGCACTGTGTT
TGCTGACGCAACCCCCACTGGTTGGGGCATTGCCACCACCTGTCAGCTCCTTTCCGGGACTTTCGCTTTC
CCCCTCCCTATTGCCACGGCGGAACTCATCGCCGCCTGCCTTGCCCGCTGCTGGACAGGGGCTCGGCTGT
TGGGCACTGACAATTCCGTGGTGTTGTCGGGGAAATCATCGTCCTTTCCTTGGCTGCTCGCCTGTGTTGC
CACCTGGATTCTGCGCGGGACGTCCTTCTGCTACGTCCCTTCGGCCCTCAATCCAGCGGACCTTCCTTCC
CGCGGCCTGCTGCCGGCTCTGCGGCCTCTTCCGCGTCTTCGCCTTCGCCCTCAGACGAGTCGGATCTCCC
TTTGGGCCGCCTCCCCGCATCGATACCGTCGACCTCGAGACCTAGAAAAACATGGAGCAATCACAAGTAG
CAATACAGCAGCTACCAATGCTGATTGTGCCTGGCTAGAAGCACAAGAGGAGGAGGAGGTGGGTTTTCCA
GTCACACCTCAGGTACCTTTAAGACCAATGACTTACAAGGCAGCTGTAGATCTTAGCCACTTTTTAAAAG
AAAAGGGGGGACTGGAAGGGCTAATTCACTCCCAACGAAGACAAGATATCCTTGATCTGTGGATCTACCA
CACACAAGGCTACTTCCCTGATTGGCAGAACTACACACCAGGGCCAGGGATCAGATATCCACTGACCTTT
GGATGGTGCTACAAGCTAGTACCAGTTGAGCAAGAGAAGGTAGAAGAAGCCAATGAAGGAGAGAACACCC
GCTTGTTACACCCTGTGAGCCTGCATGGGATGGATGACCCGGAGAGAGAAGTATTAGAGTGGAGGTTTGA
CAGCCGCCTAGCATTTCATCACATGGCCCGAGAGCTGCATCCGGACTGTACTGGGTCTCTCTGGTTAGAC
CAGATCTGAGCCTGGGAGCTCTCTGGCTAACTAGGGAACCCACTGCTTAAGCCTCAATAAAGCTTGCCTT
GAGTGCTTCAAGTAGTGTGTGCCCGTCTGTTGTGTGACTCTGGTAACTAGAGATCCCTCAGACCCTTTTA
GTCAGTGTGGAAAATCTCTAGCAGGGCCCGTTTAAACCCGCTGATCAGCCTCGACTGTGCCTTCTAGTTG
CCAGCCATCTGTTGTTTGCCCCTCCCCCGTGCCTTCCTTGACCCTGGAAGGTGCCACTCCCACTGTCCTT
TCCTAATAAAATGAGGAAATTGCATCGCATTGTCTGAGTAGGTGTCATTCTATTCTGGGGGGTGGGGTGG
GGCAGGACAGCAAGGGGGAGGATTGGGAAGACAATAGCAGGCATGCTGGGGATGCGGTGGGCTCTATGGC
TTCTGAGGCGGAAAGAACCAGCTGGGGCTCTAGGGGGTATCCCC
[124 nt withheld, positions 8235-8358]
C
[91 nt withheld, positions 8360-8450]
A
[49 nt withheld, positions 8452-8500]
CCTTTGACGTTGGAGTCCACGTTCTTT
[37 nt withheld, positions 8528-8564]
ACCCTATCTCGGTCTATTCTTTTGATTTATAAGGGATTTTGCCGATTTCGGCCTATTGGTTAAAAAATGA
GCTGATTTAACAAAAATTTAACGCGAATTAATTCTGTGGAATGTGTGTCAGTTAGGGTGTGGAAAGTCCC
CAGGCTCCCCAGCAGGCAGAAGTATGCAAAGCATGCATCTCAATTAGTCAGCAACCAGGTGTGGAAAGTC
CCCAGGCTCCCCAGCAGGCAGAAGTATGCAAAGCATGCATCTCAATTAGTCAGCAACCATAGTCCCGCCC
CTAACTCCGCCCATCCCGCCCCTAACTCCGCCCAGTTCCGCCCATTCTCCGCCCCATGGCTGACTAATTT
TTTTTATTTATGCAGAGGCCGAGGCCGCCTCTGCCTCTGAGCTATTCCAGAAGTAGTGAGGAGGCTTTTT
TGGAGGCCTAGGCTTTTGCAAAAAGCTCCCGGGAGCTTGTATATCCATTTTCGGATCTGATCAGCACGTG
TTGACAATTAATCATCGGCATAGTATATCGGCATAGTATAATACGACAAGGTGAGGAACTAAACCATGGC
CAAGTTGACCAGTGCCGTTCCGGTGCTCACCGCGCGCGACGTCGCCGGAGCGGTCGAGTTCTGGACCGAC
CGGCTCGGGTTCTCCCGGGACTTCGTGGAGGACGACTTCGCCGGTGTGGTCCGGGACGACGTGACCCTGT
TCATCAGCGCGGTCCAGGACCAGGTGGTGCCGGACAACACCCTGGCCTGGGTGTGGGTGCGCGGCCTGGA
CGAGCTGTACGCCGAGTGGTCGGAGGTCGTGTCCACGAACTTCCGGGACGCCTCCGGGCCGGCCATGACC
GAGATCGGCGAGCAGCCGTGGGGGCGGGAGTTCGCCCTGCGCGACCCGGCCGGCAACTGCGTGCACTTCG
TGGCCGAGGAGCAGGACTGACACGTGCTACGAGATTTCGATTCCACCGCCGCCTTCTATGAAAGGTTGGG
CTTCGGAATCGTTTTCCGGGACGCCGGCTGGATGATCCTCCAGCGCGGGGATCTCATGCTGGAGTTCTTC
GCCCACCCCAACTTGTTTATTGCAGCTTATAATGGTTACAAATAAAGCAATAGCATCACAAATTTCACAA
ATAAAGCATTTTTTTCACTGCATTCTAGTTGTGGTTTGTCCAAACTCATCAATGTATCTTATCATGTCTG
TATACCGTCGACCTCTAGCTAGAGCTTGGCGTAATCATGGTCATAGCTGTTTCCTGTGTGAAATTGTTAT
CCGCTCACAATTCCACACAACATACGAGCCGGAAGCATAAAGTGTAAAGCCTGGGGTGCCTAATGAGTGA
GCTAACTCACATTAATTGCGTTGCGCTCACTGCCCGCTTTCCAGTCGGGAAACCTGTCGTGCCAGCTGCA
TTAATGAATCGGCCAACGCGCGGGGAGAGGCGGTTTGCGTATTGGGCGCTCTTCCGCTTCCTCGCTCACT
GACTCGCTGCGCTCGGTCGTTCGGCTGCGGCGAGCGGTATCAGCTCACTCAAAGGCGGTAATACGGTTAT
CCACAGAATCAGGGGATAACGCAGGAAAGAACATGTGAGCAAAAGGCCAGCAAAAGGCCAGGAACCGTAA
AAAGGCCGCGTTGCTGGCGTTTTTCCATAGGCTCCGCCCCCCTGACGAGCATCACAAAAATCGACGCTCA
AGTCAGAGGTGGCGAAACCCGACAGGACTATAAAGATACCAGGCGTTTCCCCCTGGAAGCTCCCTCGTGC
GCTCTCCTGTTCCGACCCTGCCGCTTACCGGATACCTGTCCGCCTTTCTCCCTTCGGGAAGCGTGGCGCT
TTCTCATAGCTCACGCTGTAGGTATCTCAGTTCGGTGTAGGTCGTTCGCTCCAAGCTGGGCTGTGTGCAC
GAACCCCCCGTTCAGCCCGACCGCTGCGCCTTATCCGGTAACTATCGTCTTGAGTCCAACCCGGTAAGAC
ACGACTTATCGCCACTGGCAGCAGCCACTGGTAACAGGATTAGCAGAGCGAGGTATGTAGGCGGTGCTAC
AGAGTTCTTGAAGTGGTGGCCTAACTACGGCTACACTAGAAGAACAGTATTTGGTATCTGCGCTCTGCTG
AAGCCAGTTACCTTCGGAAAAAGAGTTGGTAGCTCTTGATCCGGCAAACAAACCACCGCTGGTAGCGGTG
GTTTTTTTGTTTGCAAGCAGCAGATTACGCGCAGAAAAAAAGGATCTCAAGAAGATCCTTTGATCTTTTC
TACGGGGTCTGACGCTCAGTGGAACGAAAACTCACGTTAAGGGATTTTGGTCATGAGATTATCAAAAAGG
ATCTTCACCTAGATCCTTTTAAATTAAAAATGAAGTTTTAAATCAATCTAAAGTATATATGAGTAAACTT
GGTCTGACAGTTACCAATGCTTAATCAGTGAGGCACCTATCTCAGCGATCTGTCTATTTCGTTCATCCAT
AGTTGCCTGACTCCCCGTCGTGTAGATAACTACGATACGGGAGGGCTTACCATCTGGCCCCAGTGCTGCA
ATGATACCGCGAGACCCACGCTCACCGGCTCCAGATTTATCAGCAATAAACCAGCCAGCCGGAAGGGCCG
AGCGCAGAAGTGGTCCTGCAACTTTATCCGCCTCCATCCAGTCTATTAATTGTTGCCGGGAAGCTAGAGT
AAGTAGTTCGCCAGTTAATAGTTTGCGCAACGTTGTTGCCATTGCTACAGGCATCGTGGTGTCACGCTCG
TCGTTTGGTATGGCTTCATTCAGCTCCGGTTCCCAACGATCAAGGCGAGTTACATGATCCCCCATGTTGT
GCAAAAAAGCGGTTAGCTCCTTCGGTCCTCCGATCGTTGTCAGAAGTAAGTTGGCCGCAGTGTTATCACT
CATGGTTATGGCAGCACTGCATAATTCTCTTACTGTCATGCCATCCGTAAGATGCTTTTCTGTGACTGGT
GAGTACTCAACCAAGTCATTCTGAGAATAGTGTATGCGGCGACCGAGTTGCTCTTGCCCGGCGTCAATAC
GGGATAATACCGCGCCACATAGCAGAACTTTAAAAGTGCTCATCATTGGAAAACGTTCTTCGGGGCGAAA
ACTCTCAAGGATCTTACCGCTGTTGAGATCCAGTTCGATGTAACCCACTCGTGCACCCAACTGATCTTCA
GCATCTTTTACTTTCACCAGCGTTTCTGGGTGAGCAAAAACAGGAAGGCAAAATGCCGCAAAAAAGGGAA
TAAGGGCGACACGGAAATGTTGAATACTCATACTCTTCCTTTTTCAATATTATTGAAGCATTTATCAGGG
TTATTGTCTCATGAGCGGATACATATTTGAATGTATTTAGAAAAATAAACAAATAGGGGTTCCGCGCACA
TTTCCCCGAAAAGTGCCACCTGACAC
Features (pLannotate 1.2.2; 34 found; start..end, strand, type, name):
      1..37      -  misc_feature   bom (fragment): basis of mobility region from pBR322
    192..571     +  enhancer       CMV enhancer: human cytomegalovirus immediate early enhancer
    572..771     +  promoter       CMV promoter: human cytomegalovirus (CMV) immediate early promoter
    789..969     +  LTR            5' LTR (truncated): truncated 5' long terminal repeat (LTR) from HIV-1
   1016..1141    +  misc_feature   HIV-1 Ψ: packaging signal of human immunodeficiency virus type 1
   1125..1488    +  CDS            HIV-1 gag (fragment): gag protein from human immunodeficiency virus 1; gag
   1634..1867    +  misc_feature   RRE: The Rev response element (RRE) of HIV-1 allows for Rev-dependent mRNA export from the nucleus to the cytoplasm.
   2244..2344    +  CDS            Rev (fragment): human immunodeficiency virus 1 (HIV-1) Rev protein; rev; enhances nuclear export of unspliced and incompletely spliced viral mRNAs
   2394..2511    +  misc_feature   cPPT/CTS: central polypurine tract and central termination sequence of HIV-1
   2580..3027    +  promoter       hSyn promoter: human synapsin I promoter; confers neuron-specific expression (Kügler et al., 2003)
   3048..3068    +  CDS            SV40 NLS: nuclear localization signal of SV40 (simian virus 40) large T antigen
   3072..3092    +  CDS            SV40 NLS: nuclear localization signal of SV40 (simian virus 40) large T antigen
   3096..3116    +  CDS            SV40 NLS: nuclear localization signal of SV40 (simian virus 40) large T antigen
   3117..3833    +  CDS            EGFP: EGFP is a basic (constitutively fluorescent) green fluorescent protein published in 1996, derived from Aequorea victoria. It is reported to be a rapidly-maturing weak dimer with moderate acid sensitivity.
   3906..6575    +  CDS            Gria2: GRIA2_RAT - Also known as Glur2. Experimental evidence at protein level: Swiss-Prot protein existence level 1. Receptor for glutamate that functions as ligand-gated ion channel in the central nervous system and plays an important role in excitatory synaptic transmission. L-glutamate acts as an excitatory neurotransmitter at many synapses in the central nervous system. Binding of the excitatory neurotransmitter L-glutamate induces a conformation change, leading to the opening of the cation channel, and thereby converts the chemical signal to an electrical impulse. The receptor then desensitizes
   6616..6640    +  misc_feature   MCS (fragment): pBluescript multiple cloning site
   6640..7228    +  misc_feature   WPRE: woodchuck hepatitis virus posttranscriptional regulatory element
   7165..7746    +  CDS            nef (fragment): NEF_HV1H2 - Experimental evidence at protein level: Swiss-Prot protein existence level 1. Extracellular Nef protein targets CD4(+) T-lymphocytes for apoptosis by interacting with CXCR4 surface receptors. From Human immunodeficiency virus type 1 group M subtype B (isolate HXB2) (HIV-1).
   7753..7933    +  LTR            5' LTR (truncated): truncated 5' long terminal repeat (LTR) from HIV-1
   7965..8189    +  polyA_signal   bGH poly(A) signal: bovine growth hormone polyadenylation signal
   8193..8214    +  promoter       SV40 promoter (fragment): SV40 enhancer and early promoter
   8235..8663    +  rep_origin     f1 ori (sequence partly withheld): f1 bacteriophage origin of replication; arrow indicates direction of (+) strand synthesis
   8677..9006    +  promoter       SV40 promoter: SV40 enhancer and early promoter
   9054..9101    +  promoter       EM7 promoter: synthetic bacterial promoter&nbsp
   9120..9494    +  CDS            BleoR: antibiotic-binding protein; Sh ble from Streptoalloteichus hindustanus; confers resistance to bleomycin, phleomycin, and Zeocin™
   9504..9629    +  CDS            ble (fragment): BLE_KLEPN - Experimental evidence at protein level: Swiss-Prot protein existence level 1. Binding protein with a strong affinity to the bleomycin family of antibiotics. Binds to CL990; an antimitotic-antibiotic compound. From Klebsiella pneumoniae.
   9624..9745    +  polyA_signal   SV40 poly(A) signal: SV40 polyadenylation signal
   9816..9838    -  protein_bind   lac operator (fragment): The lac repressor binds to the lac operator to inhibit transcription in E. coli. This inhibition can be relieved by adding lactose or isopropyl-β-D-thiogalactopyranoside (IPTG). lac repressor encoded by lacI
   9842..9872    -  promoter       lac promoter: promoter for the E. coli lac operon
   9887..9908    -  protein_bind   CAP binding site: CAP binding activates transcription in the presence of cAMP. E. coli catabolite activator protein
   9921..10013   -  CDS            lacI (fragment): lac repressor; lacI; The lac repressor binds to the lac operator to inhibit transcription in E. coli. This inhibition can be relieved by adding lactose or isopropyl-β-D-thiogalactopyranoside (IPTG).
  10196..10784   -  rep_origin     ori: high-copy-number ColE1/pMB1/pBR322/pUC origin of replication
  10955..11815   -  CDS            AmpR: β-lactamase; bla; confers resistance to ampicillin, carbenicillin, and related antibiotics
  11816..11920   -  promoter       AmpR promoter: bla
