>Addgene plasmid #170453 | pSynapsin_NLS_GFP_P2A_His6_GluA2 | addgene full sequence | sequence record 337614 | Addgene NGS Result
GACATTGATTATTGACTAGTTATTAATAGTAATCAATTACGGGGTCATTAGTTCATAGCCCATATATGGA
GTTCCGCGTTACATAACTTACGGTAAATGGCCCGCCTGGCTGACCGCCCAACGACCCCCGCCCATTGACG
TCAATAATGACGTATGTTCCCATAGTAACGCCAATAGGGACTTTCCATTGACGTCAATGGGTGGAGTATT
TACGGTAAACTGCCCACTTGGCAGTACATCAAGTGTATCATATGCCAAGTACGCCCCCTATTGACGTCAA
TGACGGTAAATGGCCCGCCTGGCATTATGCCCAGTACATGACCTTATGGGACTTTCCTACTTGGCAGTAC
ATCTACGTATTAGTCATCGCTATTACCATGGTGATGCGGTTTTGGCAGTACATCAATGGGCGTGGATAGC
GGTTTGACTCACGGGGATTTCCAAGTCTCCACCCCATTGACGTCAATGGGAGTTTGTTTTGGCACCAAAA
TCAACGGGACTTTCCAAAATGTCGTAACAACTCCGCCCCATTGACGCAAATGGGCGGTAGGCGTGTACGG
TGGGAGGTCTATATAAGCAGCGCGTTTTGCCTGTACTGGGTCTCTCTGGTTAGACCAGATCTGAGCCTGG
GAGCTCTCTGGCTAACTAGGGAACCCACTGCTTAAGCCTCAATAAAGCTTGCCTTGAGTGCTTCAAGTAG
TGTGTGCCCGTCTGTTGTGTGACTCTGGTAACTAGAGATCCCTCAGACCCTTTTAGTCAGTGTGGAAAAT
CTCTAGCAGTGGCGCCCGAACAGGGACTTGAAAGCGAAAGGGAAACCAGAGGAGCTCTCTCGACGCAGGA
CTCGGCTTGCTGAAGCGCGCACGGCAAGAGGCGAGGGGCGGCGACTGGTGAGTACGCCAAAAATTTTGAC
TAGCGGAGGCTAGAAGGAGAGAGATGGGTGCGAGAGCGTCAGTATTAAGCGGGGGAGAATTAGATCGCGA
TGGGAAAAAATTCGGTTAAGGCCAGGGGGAAAGAAAAAATATAAATTAAAACATATAGTATGGGCAAGCA
GGGAGCTAGAACGATTCGCAGTTAATCCTGGCCTGTTAGAAACATCAGAAGGCTGTAGACAAATACTGGG
ACAGCTACAACCATCCCTTCAGACAGGATCAGAAGAACTTAGATCATTATATAATACAGTAGCAACCCTC
TATTGTGTGCATCAAAGGATAGAGATAAAAGACACCAAGGAAGCTTTAGACAAGATAGAGGAAGAGCAAA
ACAAAAGTAAGACCACCGCACAGCAAGCGGCCGCTGATCTTCAGACCTGGAGGAGGAGATATGAGGGACA
ATTGGAGAAGTGAATTATATAAATATAAAGTAGTAAAAATTGAACCATTAGGAGTAGCACCCACCAAGGC
AAAGAGAAGAGTGGTGCAGAGAGAAAAAAGAGCAGTGGGAATAGGAGCTTTGTTCCTTGGGTTCTTGGGA
GCAGCAGGAAGCACTATGGGCGCAGCGTCAATGACGCTGACGGTACAGGCCAGACAATTATTGTCTGGTA
TAGTGCAGCAGCAGAACAATTTGCTGAGGGCTATTGAGGCGCAACAGCATCTGTTGCAACTCACAGTCTG
GGGCATCAAGCAGCTCCAGGCAAGAATCCTGGCTGTGGAAAGATACCTAAAGGATCAACAGCTCCTGGGG
ATTTGGGGTTGCTCTGGAAAACTCATTTGCACCACTGCTGTGCCTTGGAATGCTAGTTGGAGTAATAAAT
CTCTGGAACAGATTTGGAATCACACGACCTGGATGGAGTGGGACAGAGAAATTAACAATTACACAAGCTT
AATACACTCCTTAATTGAAGAATCGCAAAACCAGCAAGAAAAGAATGAACAAGAATTATTGGAATTAGAT
AAATGGGCAAGTTTGTGGAATTGGTTTAACATAACAAATTGGCTGTGGTATATAAAATTATTCATAATGA
TAGTAGGAGGCTTGGTAGGTTTAAGAATAGTTTTTGCTGTACTTTCTATAGTGAATAGAGTTAGGCAGGG
ATATTCACCATTATCGTTTCAGACCCACCTCCCAACCCCGAGGGGACCCGACAGGCCCGAAGGAATAGAA
GAAGAAGGTGGAGAGAGAGACAGAGACAGATCCATTCGATTAGTGAACGGATCGGCACTGCGTGCGCCAA
TTCTGCAGACAAATGGCAGTATTCATCCACAATTTTAAAAGAAAAGGGGGGATTGGGGGGTACAGTGCAG
GGGAAAGAATAGTAGACATAATAGCAACAGACATACAAACTAAAGAATTACAAAAACAAATTACAAAAAT
TCAAAATTTTCGGGTTTATTACAGGGACAGCAGAGATCCAGTTTGGTTAATCGCATGCTAGAGAGGGCCC
TGCGTATGAGTGCAAGTGGGTTTTAGGACCAGGATGAGGCGGGGTGGGGGTGCCTACCTGACGACCGACC
CCGACCCACTGGACAAGCACCCAACCCCCATTCCCCAAATTGCGCATCCCCTATCAGAGAGGGGGAGGGG
AAACAGGATGCGGCGAGGCGCGTGCGCACTGCCAGCTTCAGCACCGCGGACAGTGCCTTCGCCCCCGCCT
GGCGGCGCGCGCCACCGCCGCCTCAGCACTGAAGGCGCGCTGACGTCACTCGCCGGTCCCCCGCAAACTC
CCCTTCCCGGCCACCTTGGTCGCGTCCGCGCCGCCGCCGGCCCAGCCGGACCGCACCACGCGAGGCGCGA
GATAGGGGGGCACGGGCGCGACCATCTGCGCTGCGGCGCCGGCGACTCAGCGCTGCCTCAGTCTGCGGTG
GGCAGCGGAGGAGTCGTGTCGTGCCTGAGAGCGCAGTCGGATCCGCCACCATGGCTCCAAAAAAGAAGAG
AAAGGTAGATCCAAAAAAGAAGAGAAAGGTAGATCCAAAAAAGAAGAGAAAGGTAATGGTGAGCAAGGGC
GAGGAGCTGTTCACCGGGGTGGTGCCCATCCTGGTCGAGCTGGACGGCGACGTAAACGGCCACAAGTTCA
GCGTGTCCGGCGAGGGCGAGGGCGATGCCACCTACGGCAAGCTGACCCTGAAGTTCATCTGCACCACCGG
CAAGCTGCCCGTGCCCTGGCCCACCCTCGTGACCACCCTGACCTACGGCGTGCAGTGCTTCAGCCGCTAC
CCCGACCACATGAAGCAGCACGACTTCTTCAAGTCCGCCATGCCCGAAGGCTACGTCCAGGAGCGCACCA
TCTTCTTCAAGGACGACGGCAACTACAAGACCCGCGCCGAGGTGAAGTTCGAGGGCGACACCCTGGTGAA
CCGCATCGAGCTGAAGGGCATCGACTTCAAGGAGGACGGCAACATCCTGGGGCACAAGCTGGAGTACAAC
TACAACAGCCACAACGTCTATATCATGGCCGACAAGCAGAAGAACGGCATCAAGGTGAACTTCAAGATCC
GCCACAACATCGAGGACGGCAGCGTGCAGCTCGCCGACCACTACCAGCAGAACACCCCCATCGGCGACGG
CCCCGTGCTGCTGCCCGACAACCACTACCTGAGCACCCAGTCCGCCCTGAGCAAAGACCCCAACGAGAAG
CGCGATCACATGGTCCTGCTGGAGTTCGTGACCGCCGCCGGGATCACTCTCGGCATGGACGAGCTGTACA
AGGGATCCGGAGCTACTAACTTCAGCCTGCTGAAGCAAGCAGGAGATGTTGAAGAAAACCCCGGGCCTGC
TAGCATGCAAAAGATTATGCATATTTCTGTCCTCCTTTCTCCTGTTTTATGGGGACTGATTTTTGGTGTC
TCTTCTATGCATCATCACCATCACCACAACAGCATACAGATAGGGGGGCTATTTCCAAGGGGCGCTGATC
AAGAATACAGTGCATTTCGGGTAGGGATGGTTCAGTTTTCCACTTCGGAGTTCAGACTGACACCCCATAT
CGACAATTTGGAGGTAGCCAACAGTTTCGCAGTCACCAATGCTTTCTGCTCCCAGTTTTCAAGAGGAGTC
TACGCAATTTTTGGATTTTATGACAAGAAGTCTGTAAATACCATCACATCATTCTGTGGGACACTCCATG
TGTCCTTCATCACACCTAGCTTCCCAACAGATGGCACACATCCATTTGTCATCCAGATGCGACCTGACCT
CAAAGGAGCACTCCTTAGCTTGATTGAGTACTACCAATGGGACAAGTTCGCATACCTCTATGACAGTGAC
AGAGGCTTATCAACACTGCAAGCTGTTCTGGATTCTGCTGCAGAGAAGAAGTGGCAGGTGACTGCTATCA
ATGTGGGGAACATCAACAATGACAAGAAAGATGAGACCTACAGATCGCTCTTTCAAGATCTGGAGTTAAA
AAAAGAACGGCGTGTAATCCTGGACTGTGAAAGGGATAAAGTAAATGACATTGTGGACCAGGTTATTACC
ATTGGAAAACATGTTAAAGGGTACCATTATATCATTGCAAATCTGGGATTCACTGATGGGGACCTGCTGA
AAATTCAGTTTGGAGGAGCAAATGTCTCTGGATTTCAGATTGTAGACTACGATGATTCCCTGGTGTCTAA
ATTTATAGAAAGATGGTCAACACTGGAAGAGAAAGAATACCCTGGAGCACACACAGCGACAATTAAGTAT
ACTTCGGCCCTGACGTATGATGCTGTCCAAGTGATGACTGAAGCATTCCGTAACCTTCGGAAGCAGAGGA
TTGAAATATCCCGGAGAGGAAATGCAGGGGATTGTTTGGCCAACCCAGCTGTGCCCTGGGGACAAGGGGT
CGAAATAGAAAGGGCCCTCAAGCAGGTTCAAGTTGAAGGCCTCTCTGGAAATATAAAGTTTGACCAGAAT
GGAAAACGAATAAACTACACAATTAACATCATGGAGCTCAAAACAAATGGACCCCGGAAGATTGGGTACT
GGAGTGAAGTGGATAAAATGGTTGTCACCCTAACTGAGCTCCCATCAGGAAATGACACGTCTGGGCTTGA
AAACAAGACTGTGGTGGTCACCACAATATTGGAATCTCCATATGTTATGATGAAGAAAAATCATGAAATG
CTTGAAGGGAATGAGCGTTACGAGGGCTACTGTGTTGACTTAGCTGCAGAAATTGCCAAACACTGTGGGT
TCAAGTACAAGCTGACTATTGTTGGGGATGGCAAGTATGGGGCCAGGGATGCCGACACCAAAATTTGGAA
TGGTATGGTTGGAGAGCTTGTCTACGGGAAAGCTGACATTGCAATTGCTCCATTAACTATCACTCTCGTG
AGAGAAGAGGTGATTGACTTCTCCAAGCCCTTCATGAGTCTTGGAATCTCTATCATGATCAAGAAGCCTC
AGAAGTCCAAACCAGGAGTGTTTTCCTTTCTTGATCCTTTAGCCTATGAGATCTGGATGTGCATTGTGTT
TGCCTACATTGGGGTCAGTGTAGTTTTATTCCTGGTCAGCAGATTTAGCCCCTACGAGTGGCACACTGAG
GAATTTGAAGATGGAAGAGAAACACAAAGTAGTGAATCAACTAATGAATTTGGGATTTTTAATAGTCTCT
GGTTTTCCTTGGGTGCCTTTATGCGGCAAGGATGCGATATTTCGCCAAGATCCCTCTCTGGGCGCATTGT
TGGAGGTGTGTGGTGGTTCTTTACCCTGATCATAATCTCCTCCTACACGGCTAACTTAGCTGCCTTCCTG
ACTGTAGAGAGGATGGTGTCTCCCATCGAAAGTGCTGAGGATCTGTCTAAGCAAACAGAAATTGCTTATG
GAACATTAGACTCTGGCTCCACTAAAGAGTTTTTCAGGAGATCTAAAATCGCAGTGTTTGATAAAATGTG
GACTTATATGAGGAGTGCAGAGCCCTCTGTGTTTGTGAGGACTACCGCAGAAGGAGTAGCCAGAGTCCGG
AAATCCAAAGGAAAGTATGCCTACTTGCTGGAGTCCACAATGAACGAGTACATCGAGCAGAGGAAGCCTT
GTGACACCATGAAAGTGGGAGGAAACTTGGATTCCAAAGGCTACGGCATCGCCACACCTAAAGGATCCTC
ATTAGGAACCCCAGTAAATCTTGCAGTATTGAAACTCAGTGAGCAAGGCGTCTTAGACAAGCTGAAAAAC
AAATGGTGGTACGATAAAGGTGAATGTGGAGCCAAGGACTCGGGAAGTAAGGAAAAGACCAGTGCCCTCA
GTCTGAGCAACGTTGCTGGAGTATTCTACATCCTTGTCGGGGGCCTTGGTTTGGCAATGCTGGTGGCTTT
GATTGAGTTCTGTTACAAGTCAAGGGCCGAGGCGAAACGAATGAAGGTGGCAAAGAATCCACAGAATATT
AACCCATCTTCCTCGCAGAATTCCCAGAATTTTGCAACTTATAAGGAAGGTTACAACGTATATGGCATCG
AGAGTGTTAAAATTTAGGGCGCGCCTTCGAATTAATTAAGGCCGCGACTCTAGAATTCGATATCAAGCTT
ATCGATAATCAACCTCTGGATTACAAAATTTGTGAAAGATTGACTGGTATTCTTAACTATGTTGCTCCTT
TTACGCTATGTGGATACGCTGCTTTAATGCCTTTGTATCATGCTATTGCTTCCCGTATGGCTTTCATTTT
CTCCTCCTTGTATAAATCCTGGTTGCTGTCTCTTTATGAGGAGTTGTGGCCCGTTGTCAGGCAACGTGGC
GTGGTGTGCACTGTGTTTGCTGACGCAACCCCCACTGGTTGGGGCATTGCCACCACCTGTCAGCTCCTTT
CCGGGACTTTCGCTTTCCCCCTCCCTATTGCCACGGCGGAACTCATCGCCGCCTGCCTTGCCCGCTGCTG
GACAGGGGCTCGGCTGTTGGGCACTGACAATTCCGTGGTGTTGTCGGGGAAATCATCGTCCTTTCCTTGG
CTGCTCGCCTGTGTTGCCACCTGGATTCTGCGCGGGACGTCCTTCTGCTACGTCCCTTCGGCCCTCAATC
CAGCGGACCTTCCTTCCCGCGGCCTGCTGCCGGCTCTGCGGCCTCTTCCGCGTCTTCGCCTTCGCCCTCA
GACGAGTCGGATCTCCCTTTGGGCCGCCTCCCCGCATCGATACCGTCGACCTCGAGACCTAGAAAAACAT
GGAGCAATCACAAGTAGCAATACAGCAGCTACCAATGCTGATTGTGCCTGGCTAGAAGCACAAGAGGAGG
AGGAGGTGGGTTTTCCAGTCACACCTCAGGTACCTTTAAGACCAATGACTTACAAGGCAGCTGTAGATCT
TAGCCACTTTTTAAAAGAAAAGGGGGGACTGGAAGGGCTAATTCACTCCCAACGAAGACAAGATATCCTT
GATCTGTGGATCTACCACACACAAGGCTACTTCCCTGATTGGCAGAACTACACACCAGGGCCAGGGATCA
GATATCCACTGACCTTTGGATGGTGCTACAAGCTAGTACCAGTTGAGCAAGAGAAGGTAGAAGAAGCCAA
TGAAGGAGAGAACACCCGCTTGTTACACCCTGTGAGCCTGCATGGGATGGATGACCCGGAGAGAGAAGTA
TTAGAGTGGAGGTTTGACAGCCGCCTAGCATTTCATCACATGGCCCGAGAGCTGCATCCGGACTGTACTG
GGTCTCTCTGGTTAGACCAGATCTGAGCCTGGGAGCTCTCTGGCTAACTAGGGAACCCACTGCTTAAGCC
TCAATAAAGCTTGCCTTGAGTGCTTCAAGTAGTGTGTGCCCGTCTGTTGTGTGACTCTGGTAACTAGAGA
TCCCTCAGACCCTTTTAGTCAGTGTGGAAAATCTCTAGCAGGGCCCGTTTAAACCCGCTGATCAGCCTCG
ACTGTGCCTTCTAGTTGCCAGCCATCTGTTGTTTGCCCCTCCCCCGTGCCTTCCTTGACCCTGGAAGGTG
CCACTCCCACTGTCCTTTCCTAATAAAATGAGGAAATTGCATCGCATTGTCTGAGTAGGTGTCATTCTAT
TCTGGGGGGTGGGGTGGGGCAGGACAGCAAGGGGGAGGATTGGGAAGACAATAGCAGGCATGCTGGGGAT
GCGGTGGGCTCTATGGCTTCTGAGGCGGAAAGAACCAGCTGGGGCTCTAGGGGGTATCCCC
[124 nt withheld, positions 8042-8165]
C
[91 nt withheld, positions 8167-8257]
A
[49 nt withheld, positions 8259-8307]
CCTTTGACGTTGGAGTCCACGTTCTTT
[37 nt withheld, positions 8335-8371]
ACCCTATCTCGGTCTATTCTTTTGATTTATAAGGGATTTTGCCGATTTCGGCCTATTGGTTAAAAAATGA
GCTGATTTAACAAAAATTTAACGCGAATTAATTCTGTGGAATGTGTGTCAGTTAGGGTGTGGAAAGTCCC
CAGGCTCCCCAGCAGGCAGAAGTATGCAAAGCATGCATCTCAATTAGTCAGCAACCAGGTGTGGAAAGTC
CCCAGGCTCCCCAGCAGGCAGAAGTATGCAAAGCATGCATCTCAATTAGTCAGCAACCATAGTCCCGCCC
CTAACTCCGCCCATCCCGCCCCTAACTCCGCCCAGTTCCGCCCATTCTCCGCCCCATGGCTGACTAATTT
TTTTTATTTATGCAGAGGCCGAGGCCGCCTCTGCCTCTGAGCTATTCCAGAAGTAGTGAGGAGGCTTTTT
TGGAGGCCTAGGCTTTTGCAAAAAGCTCCCGGGAGCTTGTATATCCATTTTCGGATCTGATCAGCACGTG
TTGACAATTAATCATCGGCATAGTATATCGGCATAGTATAATACGACAAGGTGAGGAACTAAACCATGGC
CAAGTTGACCAGTGCCGTTCCGGTGCTCACCGCGCGCGACGTCGCCGGAGCGGTCGAGTTCTGGACCGAC
CGGCTCGGGTTCTCCCGGGACTTCGTGGAGGACGACTTCGCCGGTGTGGTCCGGGACGACGTGACCCTGT
TCATCAGCGCGGTCCAGGACCAGGTGGTGCCGGACAACACCCTGGCCTGGGTGTGGGTGCGCGGCCTGGA
CGAGCTGTACGCCGAGTGGTCGGAGGTCGTGTCCACGAACTTCCGGGACGCCTCCGGGCCGGCCATGACC
GAGATCGGCGAGCAGCCGTGGGGGCGGGAGTTCGCCCTGCGCGACCCGGCCGGCAACTGCGTGCACTTCG
TGGCCGAGGAGCAGGACTGACACGTGCTACGAGATTTCGATTCCACCGCCGCCTTCTATGAAAGGTTGGG
CTTCGGAATCGTTTTCCGGGACGCCGGCTGGATGATCCTCCAGCGCGGGGATCTCATGCTGGAGTTCTTC
GCCCACCCCAACTTGTTTATTGCAGCTTATAATGGTTACAAATAAAGCAATAGCATCACAAATTTCACAA
ATAAAGCATTTTTTTCACTGCATTCTAGTTGTGGTTTGTCCAAACTCATCAATGTATCTTATCATGTCTG
TATACCGTCGACCTCTAGCTAGAGCTTGGCGTAATCATGGTCATAGCTGTTTCCTGTGTGAAATTGTTAT
CCGCTCACAATTCCACACAACATACGAGCCGGAAGCATAAAGTGTAAAGCCTGGGGTGCCTAATGAGTGA
GCTAACTCACATTAATTGCGTTGCGCTCACTGCCCGCTTTCCAGTCGGGAAACCTGTCGTGCCAGCTGCA
TTAATGAATCGGCCAACGCGCGGGGAGAGGCGGTTTGCGTATTGGGCGCTCTTCCGCTTCCTCGCTCACT
GACTCGCTGCGCTCGGTCGTTCGGCTGCGGCGAGCGGTATCAGCTCACTCAAAGGCGGTAATACGGTTAT
CCACAGAATCAGGGGATAACGCAGGAAAGAACATGTGAGCAAAAGGCCAGCAAAAGGCCAGGAACCGTAA
AAAGGCCGCGTTGCTGGCGTTTTTCCATAGGCTCCGCCCCCCTGACGAGCATCACAAAAATCGACGCTCA
AGTCAGAGGTGGCGAAACCCGACAGGACTATAAAGATACCAGGCGTTTCCCCCTGGAAGCTCCCTCGTGC
GCTCTCCTGTTCCGACCCTGCCGCTTACCGGATACCTGTCCGCCTTTCTCCCTTCGGGAAGCGTGGCGCT
TTCTCATAGCTCACGCTGTAGGTATCTCAGTTCGGTGTAGGTCGTTCGCTCCAAGCTGGGCTGTGTGCAC
GAACCCCCCGTTCAGCCCGACCGCTGCGCCTTATCCGGTAACTATCGTCTTGAGTCCAACCCGGTAAGAC
ACGACTTATCGCCACTGGCAGCAGCCACTGGTAACAGGATTAGCAGAGCGAGGTATGTAGGCGGTGCTAC
AGAGTTCTTGAAGTGGTGGCCTAACTACGGCTACACTAGAAGAACAGTATTTGGTATCTGCGCTCTGCTG
AAGCCAGTTACCTTCGGAAAAAGAGTTGGTAGCTCTTGATCCGGCAAACAAACCACCGCTGGTAGCGGTG
GTTTTTTTGTTTGCAAGCAGCAGATTACGCGCAGAAAAAAAGGATCTCAAGAAGATCCTTTGATCTTTTC
TACGGGGTCTGACGCTCAGTGGAACGAAAACTCACGTTAAGGGATTTTGGTCATGAGATTATCAAAAAGG
ATCTTCACCTAGATCCTTTTAAATTAAAAATGAAGTTTTAAATCAATCTAAAGTATATATGAGTAAACTT
GGTCTGACAGTTACCAATGCTTAATCAGTGAGGCACCTATCTCAGCGATCTGTCTATTTCGTTCATCCAT
AGTTGCCTGACTCCCCGTCGTGTAGATAACTACGATACGGGAGGGCTTACCATCTGGCCCCAGTGCTGCA
ATGATACCGCGAGACCCACGCTCACCGGCTCCAGATTTATCAGCAATAAACCAGCCAGCCGGAAGGGCCG
AGCGCAGAAGTGGTCCTGCAACTTTATCCGCCTCCATCCAGTCTATTAATTGTTGCCGGGAAGCTAGAGT
AAGTAGTTCGCCAGTTAATAGTTTGCGCAACGTTGTTGCCATTGCTACAGGCATCGTGGTGTCACGCTCG
TCGTTTGGTATGGCTTCATTCAGCTCCGGTTCCCAACGATCAAGGCGAGTTACATGATCCCCCATGTTGT
GCAAAAAAGCGGTTAGCTCCTTCGGTCCTCCGATCGTTGTCAGAAGTAAGTTGGCCGCAGTGTTATCACT
CATGGTTATGGCAGCACTGCATAATTCTCTTACTGTCATGCCATCCGTAAGATGCTTTTCTGTGACTGGT
GAGTACTCAACCAAGTCATTCTGAGAATAGTGTATGCGGCGACCGAGTTGCTCTTGCCCGGCGTCAATAC
GGGATAATACCGCGCCACATAGCAGAACTTTAAAAGTGCTCATCATTGGAAAACGTTCTTCGGGGCGAAA
ACTCTCAAGGATCTTACCGCTGTTGAGATCCAGTTCGATGTAACCCACTCGTGCACCCAACTGATCTTCA
GCATCTTTTACTTTCACCAGCGTTTCTGGGTGAGCAAAAACAGGAAGGCAAAATGCCGCAAAAAAGGGAA
TAAGGGCGACACGGAAATGTTGAATACTCATACTCTTCCTTTTTCAATATTATTGAAGCATTTATCAGGG
TTATTGTCTCATGAGCGGATACATATTTGAATGTATTTAGAAAAATAAACAAATAGGGGTTCCGCGCACA
TTTCCCCGAAAAGTGCCACCTGACGTCGACGGATCGGGAGATCTCCCGATCCCCTATGGTGCACTCTCAG
TACAATCTGCTCTGATGCCGCATAGTTAAGCCAGTATCTGCTCCCTGCTTGTGTGTTGGAGGTCGCTGAG
TAGTGCGCGAGCAAAATTTAAGCTACAACAAGGCAAGGCTTGACCGACAATTGCATGAAGAATCTGCTTA
GGGTTAGGCGTTTTGCGCTGCTTCGCGATGTACGGGCCAGATATACGCGTT
Features (pLannotate 1.2.2; 34 found; start..end, strand, type, name):
      1..380     +  enhancer       CMV enhancer: human cytomegalovirus immediate early enhancer
    381..580     +  promoter       CMV promoter: human cytomegalovirus (CMV) immediate early promoter
    598..778     +  LTR            5' LTR (truncated): truncated 5' long terminal repeat (LTR) from HIV-1
    825..950     +  misc_feature   HIV-1 Ψ: packaging signal of human immunodeficiency virus type 1
    934..1297    +  CDS            HIV-1 gag (fragment): gag protein from human immunodeficiency virus 1; gag
   1443..1676    +  misc_feature   RRE: The Rev response element (RRE) of HIV-1 allows for Rev-dependent mRNA export from the nucleus to the cytoplasm.
   2053..2153    +  CDS            Rev (fragment): human immunodeficiency virus 1 (HIV-1) Rev protein; rev; enhances nuclear export of unspliced and incompletely spliced viral mRNAs
   2203..2320    +  misc_feature   cPPT/CTS: central polypurine tract and central termination sequence of HIV-1
   2389..2836    +  promoter       hSyn promoter: human synapsin I promoter; confers neuron-specific expression (Kügler et al., 2003)
   2857..2877    +  CDS            SV40 NLS: nuclear localization signal of SV40 (simian virus 40) large T antigen
   2881..2901    +  CDS            SV40 NLS: nuclear localization signal of SV40 (simian virus 40) large T antigen
   2905..2925    +  CDS            SV40 NLS: nuclear localization signal of SV40 (simian virus 40) large T antigen
   2926..3642    +  CDS            EGFP: EGFP is a basic (constitutively fluorescent) green fluorescent protein published in 1996, derived from Aequorea victoria. It is reported to be a rapidly-maturing weak dimer with moderate acid sensitivity.
   3715..6384    +  CDS            Gria2: GRIA2_RAT - Also known as Glur2. Experimental evidence at protein level: Swiss-Prot protein existence level 1. Receptor for glutamate that functions as ligand-gated ion channel in the central nervous system and plays an important role in excitatory synaptic transmission. L-glutamate acts as an excitatory neurotransmitter at many synapses in the central nervous system. Binding of the excitatory neurotransmitter L-glutamate induces a conformation change, leading to the opening of the cation channel, and thereby converts the chemical signal to an electrical impulse. The receptor then desensitizes
   6423..6447    +  misc_feature   MCS (fragment): pBluescript multiple cloning site
   6447..7035    +  misc_feature   WPRE: woodchuck hepatitis virus posttranscriptional regulatory element
   6972..7553    +  CDS            nef (fragment): NEF_HV1H2 - Experimental evidence at protein level: Swiss-Prot protein existence level 1. Extracellular Nef protein targets CD4(+) T-lymphocytes for apoptosis by interacting with CXCR4 surface receptors. From Human immunodeficiency virus type 1 group M subtype B (isolate HXB2) (HIV-1).
   7560..7740    +  LTR            5' LTR (truncated): truncated 5' long terminal repeat (LTR) from HIV-1
   7772..7996    +  polyA_signal   bGH poly(A) signal: bovine growth hormone polyadenylation signal
   8000..8021    +  promoter       SV40 promoter (fragment): SV40 enhancer and early promoter
   8042..8470    +  rep_origin     f1 ori (sequence partly withheld): f1 bacteriophage origin of replication; arrow indicates direction of (+) strand synthesis
   8484..8813    +  promoter       SV40 promoter: SV40 enhancer and early promoter
   8861..8908    +  promoter       EM7 promoter: synthetic bacterial promoter&nbsp
   8927..9301    +  CDS            BleoR: antibiotic-binding protein; Sh ble from Streptoalloteichus hindustanus; confers resistance to bleomycin, phleomycin, and Zeocin™
   9311..9436    +  CDS            ble (fragment): BLE_KLEPN - Experimental evidence at protein level: Swiss-Prot protein existence level 1. Binding protein with a strong affinity to the bleomycin family of antibiotics. Binds to CL990; an antimitotic-antibiotic compound. From Klebsiella pneumoniae.
   9431..9552    +  polyA_signal   SV40 poly(A) signal: SV40 polyadenylation signal
   9623..9645    -  protein_bind   lac operator (fragment): The lac repressor binds to the lac operator to inhibit transcription in E. coli. This inhibition can be relieved by adding lactose or isopropyl-β-D-thiogalactopyranoside (IPTG). lac repressor encoded by lacI
   9649..9679    -  promoter       lac promoter: promoter for the E. coli lac operon
   9694..9715    -  protein_bind   CAP binding site: CAP binding activates transcription in the presence of cAMP. E. coli catabolite activator protein
   9728..9820    -  CDS            lacI (fragment): lac repressor; lacI; The lac repressor binds to the lac operator to inhibit transcription in E. coli. This inhibition can be relieved by adding lactose or isopropyl-β-D-thiogalactopyranoside (IPTG).
  10003..10591   -  rep_origin     ori: high-copy-number ColE1/pMB1/pBR322/pUC origin of replication
  10762..11622   -  CDS            AmpR: β-lactamase; bla; confers resistance to ampicillin, carbenicillin, and related antibiotics
  11623..11727   -  promoter       AmpR promoter: bla
  11786..11838   -  misc_feature   bom (fragment): basis of mobility region from pBR322
