[The description below was written by a language model from this plasmid's Addgene catalogue record and pLannotate feature annotations shown in this document.]
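Description:
pSynapsin_NLS_GFP_P2A_His6_GluA2 is a lentiviral transfer plasmid built on the pFUGW backbone for neuron-restricted expression of a histidine-tagged AMPA receptor subunit. It is maintained in E. coli through a high-copy ColE1/pUC-type origin with ampicillin resistance, and also carries an f1 origin. Outside the viral region sits an SV40/EM7-driven BleoR cassette, which could in principle confer Zeocin resistance in transfected cells or in bacteria. The viral portion has the usual HIV-1-derived layout. A CMV enhancer/promoter precedes a truncated 5' LTR and drives genomic RNA production in packaging cells. It is followed by the Ψ packaging signal, a gag fragment, the RRE for Rev-dependent export, and the cPPT/CTS. A WPRE downstream of the cargo enhances transcript expression, and the unit ends with a truncated 3' LTR and a bGH polyadenylation signal.

In the payload, the human synapsin I promoter replaces the original UBC promoter of pFUGW and drives a single open reading frame. The frame begins with three tandem SV40 nuclear localization signals fused to EGFP. According to the construct name, a P2A self-cleaving peptide follows and then GluA2 (Gria2) with an N-terminal hexahistidine tag. Neither the P2A nor the His6 tag is annotated in the feature tables, though a short unannotated gap lies between EGFP and Gria2. The 2A arrangement yields nuclear green fluorescence as an expression check, produced separately from the tagged receptor. The catalogue lists the insert as mouse, whereas the annotation software matched it best to the rat GRIA2 protein entry. The depositor sequence and the repository's sequencing result show the same features in the same order but differ slightly in total length. The stated purpose is expression of His-tagged GluA2 in neuronal cells, and the associated study concerns release sites and receptors at mouse hippocampal synapses.
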