Addgene plasmid #170453: pSynapsin_NLS_GFP_P2A_His6_GluA2
Purpose: Expresses histidine tagged GluA2 in neuronal cells
Depositing lab: Shigeki Watanabe. Depositing organization: Johns Hopkins University and School of Medicine. Publication: Asynchronous release sites align with NMDA receptors in mouse hippocampal synapses. Li S, Raychaudhuri S, Lee SA, Brockmann MM, Wang J, Kusick G, Prater C, Syed S, Falahati H, Ramos R, Bartol TM, Hosy E, Watanabe S. Nat Commun. 2021 Jan 29;12(1):677. doi: 10.1038/s41467-021-21004-x. PubMed 33514725.
Backbone
  Vector backbone: pFUGW
  Backbone size w/o insert (bp): 9370
  Total vector size (bp): 11950
  Modifications to backbone: Neuron specific synapsin promoter replaced original UBC promoter. NLS-GFP inserted for expression check.
  Vector type: Mammalian Expression, Lentiviral
Growth in bacteria
  Bacterial resistance: Ampicillin, 100 μg/mL
  Growth temperature: 37°C
  Growth strain: NEB Stable
  Copy number: Unknown
Gene/Insert
  Gene/Insert name: GluA2 (alt name: AMPA selective glutamate recptor 2)
  Species: M. musculus (mouse)
  Insert size (bp): 2580
  Entrez Gene: Gria2 (a.k.a. GluA2, GluR-B, Glur-2, Glur2, gluR-K2)
  Promoter: Synapsin
  Tag / fusion protein: Hexa-histidine (N terminal on insert)
  Cloning method: Gibson Cloning
  Sequencing primers: 5′ AGGGCATCGACTTCAAGGAGGA
Resource information
  A portion of this plasmid was derived from a plasmid made by: A gift from Christian Rosenmund lab, Berlin, Germany.
Terms and licenses: Academic/Nonprofit Terms; Industry Terms: Not Available to Industry
How to cite: pSynapsin_NLS_GFP_P2A_His6_GluA2 was a gift from Shigeki Watanabe (Addgene plasmid # 170453 ; http://n2t.net/addgene:170453 ; RRID:Addgene_170453)
